>Addgene plasmid #136627 | pET51b(+)_EGFP-LAMA-R59 (for ALFA-tag) | addgene full sequence | sequence record 272055 | Addgene NGS Result
TAATACGACTCACTATAGGGGAATTGTGAGCGGATAACAATTCCCCTCTAGAAATAATTTTGTTTAACTT
TAAGAAGGAGATATACCATGGCAAGCTGGAGCCACCCGCAGTTCGAAAAGGGTGCAGATGACGACGACAA
GGTACCGCATATGGTGAGCAAGGGCGAGGAGCTGTTCACCGGGGTGGTGCCCATCCTGGTCGAGCTGGAC
GGCGACGTAAACGGCCACAAGTTCAGCGTGTCCGGCGAGGGCGAGGGCGATGCCACCTACGGCAAGCTGA
CCCTGAAGTTCATCTGCACCACCGGCAAGCTGCCCGTGCCCTGGCCCACCCTCGTGACCACCCTGACCTA
CGGCGTGCAGTGCTTCAGCCGCTACCCCGACCACATGAAGCAGCACGACTTCTTCAAGTCCGCCATGCCC
GAAGGCTACGTCCAGGAGCGCACCATCTTCTTCAAGGACGACGGCAACTACAAGACCCGCGCCGAGGTGA
AGTTCGAGGGCGACACCCTGGTGAACCGCATCGAGCTGAAGGGCATCGACTTCAAGGAGGACGGCAACAT
CCTGGGGCACAAGCTGGAGTACAACTACAACAGCCACAACGTCTATATCATGGCCGACAAGCAGAAGAAC
GGCATCAAGGTGAACTTCAAGATCCGCCACAACATCGAGGACGGCAGCGTGCAGCTCGCCGACCACTACC
AGCAGAACACCCCCATCGGCGACGGCCCCGTGCTGCTGCCCGACAACCACTACCTGAGCACCCAGTCCGC
CCTGAGCAAAGACCCCAACGAGAAGCGCGATCACATGGTCCTGCTGGAGTTCGTGACCGCCGCCGGGATC
ACTCTCGGCATGGACGAGCTGTACAAGAGCGGCGAAGTGCAGCTTCAGGAGAGTGGTGGTGGCTTGGTGC
AGCCAGGTGGCTCCTTACGGCTGTCCTGTACCGCATCTGGCGTTACGATTAGCGCGCTGAATGCGATGGC
TATGGGGTGGTATCGCCAAGCACCGGGAGAACGTCGTGTGATGGTAGCCGCTGTATCGGAACGTCTGCCT
GCCGATCTCGCCTGGTTTAAACGCAACACCTTAAATAAACCCGTGATTATGGGCCGCCATACCTGGGAAT
CAATCGGTCGTCCGTTGCCAGGACGCAAAAATATTATCCTCAGCAGTCAACCGGGTACGGACGATCGCGT
AACGTGGGTGAAGTCGGTGGATGAAGCCATCGCGGCGTGTGGTGACGTACCAGAAATCATGGTGATTGGC
GGCGGTCGCGTTTATGAACAGTTCTTGCCAAAAGCGCAAAAACTGTATCTGACGCATATCGACGCAGAAG
TGGAAGGCGACACCCATTTCCCGGATTACGAGCCGGATGACTGGGAATCGGTATTCAGCGAATTCCACGA
TGCTGATGCGCAGAACTCTCACAGCTATTGCTTTGAGATTCTGGAGCGGCGGGGCGGCGGCGGCGGCATG
ATCAGTCTGATTGCGGCGTTAGCGGTAGATCGCGTTATCGGCATGGAAAACGCCATGCCGTGGAACGGCA
ATGCCATGTATCGCGAAAGCGTTCAAGGCCGCTTTACCGTTACCCGCGATTTCACGAACAAAATGGTCAG
TCTGCAGATGGACAACCTGAAACCGGAGGATACAGCGGTGTACTACTGCCATGTCCTCGAAGATCGCGTT
GATAGCTTTCACGACTATTGGGGTCAAGGGACCCAGGTCACTGTGTCGTCAGGAGCTCCGGGCTTCTCCT
CAATTTCCGCTCATCACCACCATCATCACCATCACCACCACTAATTAACCTAGGCTGCTGCCACCGCTGA
GCAATAACTAGCATAACCCCTTGGGGCCTCTAAACGGGTCTTGAGGGGTTTTTTGCTGAAAGGAGGAACT
ATATCCGGATTGGCGAATGGG
[124 nt withheld, positions 1912-2035]
C
[91 nt withheld, positions 2037-2127]
A
[49 nt withheld, positions 2129-2177]
CCTTTGACGTTGGAGTCCACGTTCTTT
[37 nt withheld, positions 2205-2241]
ACCCTATCTCGGTCTATTCTTTTGATTTATAAGGGATTTTGCCGATTTCGGCCTATTGGTTAAAAAATGA
GCTGATTTAACAAAAATTTAACGCGAATTTTAACAAAATATTAACGTTTACAATTTCTGGCGGCACGATG
GCATGAGATTATCAAAAAGGATCTTCACCTAGATCCTTTTAAATTAAAAATGAAGTTTTAAATCAATCTA
AAGTATATATGAGTAAACTTGGTCTGACAGTTACCAATGCTTAATCAGTGAGGCACCTATCTCAGCGATC
TGTCTATTTCGTTCATCCATAGTTGCCTGACTCCCCGTCGTGTAGATAACTACGATACGGGAGGGCTTAC
CATCTGGCCCCAGTGCTGCAATGATACCGCGAGACCCACGCTCACCGGCTCCAGATTTATCAGCAATAAA
CCAGCCAGCCGGAAGGGCCGAGCGCAGAAGTGGTCCTGCAACTTTATCCGCCTCCATCCAGTCTATTAAT
TGTTGCCGGGAAGCTAGAGTAAGTAGTTCGCCAGTTAATAGTTTGCGCAACGTTGTTGCCATTGCTACAG
GCATCGTGGTGTCACGCTCGTCGTTTGGTATGGCTTCATTCAGCTCCGGTTCCCAACGATCAAGGCGAGT
TACATGATCCCCCATGTTGTGCAAAAAAGCGGTTAGCTCCTTCGGTCCTCCGATCGTTGTCAGAAGTAAG
TTGGCCGCAGTGTTATCACTCATGGTTATGGCAGCACTGCATAATTCTCTTACTGTCATGCCATCCGTAA
GATGCTTTTCTGTGACTGGTGAGTACTCAACCAAGTCATTCTGAGAATAGTGTATGCGGCGACCGAGTTG
CTCTTGCCCGGCGTCAATACGGGATAATACCGCGCCACATAGCAGAACTTTAAAAGTGCTCATCATTGGA
AAACGTTCTTCGGGGCGAAAACTCTCAAGGATCTTACCGCTGTTGAGATCCAGTTCGATGTAACCCACTC
GTGCACCCAACTGATCTTCAGCATCTTTTACTTTCACCAGCGTTTCTGGGTGAGCAAAAACAGGAAGGCA
AAATGCCGCAAAAAAGGGAATAAGGGCGACACGGAAATGTTGAATACTCATACTCTTCCTTTTTCAATCA
TGATTGAAGCATTTATCAGGGTTATTGTCTCATGAGCGGATACATATTTGAATGTATTTAGAAAAATAAA
CAAATAGGTCATGACCAAAATCCCTTAACGTGAGTTTTCGTTCCACTGAGCGTCAGACCCCGTAGAAAAG
ATCAAAGGATCTTCTTGAGATCCTTTTTTTCTGCGCGTAATCTGCTGCTTGCAAACAAAAAAACCACCGC
TACCAGCGGTGGTTTGTTTGCCGGATCAAGAGCTACCAACTCTTTTTCCGAAGGTAACTGGCTTCAGCAG
AGCGCAGATACCAAATACTGTCCTTCTAGTGTAGCCGTAGTTAGGCCACCACTTCAAGAACTCTGTAGCA
CCGCCTACATACCTCGCTCTGCTAATCCTGTTACCAGTGGCTGCTGCCAGTGGCGATAAGTCGTGTCTTA
CCGGGTTGGACTCAAGACGATAGTTACCGGATAAGGCGCAGCGGTCGGGCTGAACGGGGGGTTCGTGCAC
ACAGCCCAGCTTGGAGCGAACGACCTACACCGAACTGAGATACCTACAGCGTGAGCTATGAGAAAGCGCC
ACGCTTCCCGAAGGGAGAAAGGCGGACAGGTATCCGGTAAGCGGCAGGGTCGGAACAGGAGAGCGCACGA
GGGAGCTTCCAGGGGGAAACGCCTGGTATCTTTATAGTCCTGTCGGGTTTCGCCACCTCTGACTTGAGCG
TCGATTTTTGTGATGCTCGTCAGGGGGGCGGAGCCTATGGAAAAACGCCAGCAACGCGGCCTTTTTACGG
TTCCTGGCCTTTTGCTGGCCTTTTGCTCACATGTTCTTTCCTGCGTTATCCCCTGATTCTGTGGATAACC
GTATTACCGCCTTTGAGTGAGCTGATACCGCTCGCCGCAGCCGAACGACCGAGCGCAGCGAGTCAGTGAG
CGAGGAAGCGGAAGAGCGCCTGATGCGGTATTTTCTCCTTACGCATCTGTGCGGTATTTCACACCGCAAT
GGTGCACTCTCAGTACAATCTGCTCTGATGCCGCATAGTTAAGCCAGTATACACTCCGCTATCGCTACGT
GACTGGGTCATGGCTGCGCCCCGACACCCGCCAACACCCGCTGACGCGCCCTGACGGGCTTGTCTGCTCC
CGGCATCCGCTTACAGACAAGCTGTGACCGTCTCCGGGAGCTGCATGTGTCAGAGGTTTTCACCGTCATC
ACCGAAACGCGCGAGGCAGCTGCGGTAAAGCTCATCAGCGTGGTCGTGAAGCGATTCACAGATGTCTGCC
TGTTCATCCGCGTCCAGCTCGTTGAGTTTCTCCAGAAGCGTTAATGTCTGGCTTCTGATAAAGCGGGCCA
TGTTAAGGGCGGTTTTTTCCTGTTTGGTCACTGATGCCTCCGTGTAAGGGGGATTTCTGTTCATGGGGGT
AATGATACCGATGAAACGAGAGAGGATGCTCACGATACGGGTTACTGATGATGAACATGCCCGGTTACTG
GAACGTTGTGAGGGTAAACAACTGGCGGTATGGATGCGGCGGGACCAGAGAAAAATCACTCAGGGTCAAT
GCCAGCGCTTCGTTAATACAGATGTAGGTGTTCCACAGGGTAGCCAGCAGCATCCTGCGATGCAGATCCG
GAACATAATGGTGCAGGGCGCTGACTTCCGCGTTTCCAGACTTTACGAAACACGGAAACCGAAGACCATT
CATGTTGTTGCTCAGGTCGCAGACGTTTTGCAGCAGCAGTCGCTTCACGTTCGCTCGCGTATCGGTGATT
CATTCTGCTAACCAGTAAGGCAACCCCGCCAGCCTAGCCGGGTCCTCAACGACAGGAGCACGATCATGCT
AGTCATGCCCCGCGCCCACCGGAAGGAGCTGACTGGGTTGAAGGCTCTCAAGGGCATCGGTCGAGATCCC
GGTGCCTAATGAGTGAGCTAACTTACATTAATTGCGTTGCGCTCACTGCCCGCTTTCCAGTCGGGAAACC
TGTCGTGCCAGCTGCATTAATGAATCGGCCAACGCGCGGGGAGAGGCGGTTTGCGTATTGGGCGCCAGGG
TGGTTTTTCTTTTCACCAGTGAGACGGGCAACAGCTGATTGCCCTTCACCGCCTGGCCCTGAGAGAGTTG
CAGCAAGCGGTCCACGCTGGTTTGCCCCAGCAGGCGAAAATCCTGTTTGATGGTGGTTAACGGCGGGATA
TAACATGAGCTGTCTTCGGTATCGTCGTATCCCACTACCGAGATGTCCGCACCAACGCGCAGCCCGGACT
CGGTAATGGCGCGCATTGCGCCCAGCGCCATCTGATCGTTGGCAACCAGCATCGCAGTGGGAACGATGCC
CTCATTCAGCATTTGCATGGTTTGTTGAAAACCGGACATGGCACTCCAGTCGCCTTCCCGTTCCGCTATC
GGCTGAATTTGATTGCGAGTGAGATATTTATGCCAGCCAGCCAGACGCAGACGCGCCGAGACAGAACTTA
ATGGGCCCGCTAACAGCGCGATTTGCTGGTGACCCAATGCGACCAGATGCTCCACGCCCAGTCGCGTACC
GTCTTCATGGGAGAAAATAATACTGTTGATGGGTGTCTGGTCAGAGACATCAAGAAATAACGCCGGAACA
TTAGTGCAGGCAGCTTCCACAGCAATGGCATCCTGGTCATCCAGCGGATAGTTAATGATCAGCCCACTGA
CGCGTTGCGCGAGAAGATTGTGCACCGCCGCTTTACAGGCTTCGACGCCGCTTCGTTCTACCATCGACAC
CACCACGCTGGCACCCAGTTGATCGGCGCGAGATTTAATCGCCGCGACAATTTGCGACGGCGCGTGCAGG
GCCAGACTGGAGGTGGCAACGCCAATCAGCAACGACTGTTTGCCCGCCAGTTGTTGTGCCACGCGGTTGG
GAATGTAATTCAGCTCCGCCATCGCCGCTTCCACTTTTTCCCGCGTTTTCGCAGAAACGTGGCTGGCCTG
GTTCACCACGCGGGAAACGGTCTGATAAGAGACACCGGCATACTCTGCGACATCGTATAACGTTACTGGT
TTCACATTCACCACCCTGAATTGACTCTCTTCCGGGCGCTATCATGCCATACCGCGAAAGGTTTTGCGCC
ATTCGATGGTGTCCGGGATCTCGACGCTCTCCCTTATGCGACTCCTGCATTAGGAAGCAGCCCAGTAGTA
GGTTGAGGCCGTTGAGCACCGCCGCCGCAAGGAATGGTGCATGCAAGGAGATGGCGCCCAACAGTCCCCC
GGCCACGGGGCCTGCCACCATACCCACGCCGAAACAAGCGCTCATGAGCCCGAAGTGGCGAGCCCGATCT
TCCCCATCGGTGATGTCGGCGATATAGGCGCCAGCAACCGCACCTGTGGCGCCGGTGATGCCGGCCACGA
TGCGTCCGGCGTAGAGGATCGAGATCGATCTCGATCCCGCGAAAT
Features (pLannotate 1.2.2; 23 found; start..end, strand, type, name):
      1..19      +  promoter       T7 promoter: promoter for bacteriophage T7 RNA polymerase
     20..44      +  protein_bind   lac operator: The lac repressor binds to the lac operator to inhibit transcription in E. coli. This inhibition can be relieved by adding lactose or isopropyl-β-D-thiogalactopyranoside (IPTG). lac repressor encoded by lacI
     59..81      +  RBS            RBS: efficient ribosome binding site from bacteriophage T7 gene 10 (Olins and Rangwala, 1989)
     97..120     +  CDS            Strep-Tag II: peptide that binds Strep-Tactin®, an engineered form of streptavidin
    151..867     +  CDS            EGFP: EGFP is a basic (constitutively fluorescent) green fluorescent protein published in 1996, derived from Aequorea victoria. It is reported to be a rapidly-maturing weak dimer with moderate acid sensitivity.
    874..1038    +  CDS            HVM56_MOUSE (fragment): Experimental evidence at protein level: Swiss-Prot protein existence level 1. From Mus musculus (Mouse).
   1045..1452    +  CDS            ecDHFR (fragment): E. coli dihydrofolate reductase; folA
   1468..1536    +  CDS            ecDHFR (fragment): E. coli dihydrofolate reductase; folA
   1549..1731    +  CDS            HVM33_MOUSE (fragment): Experimental evidence at protein level: Swiss-Prot protein existence level 1. From Mus musculus (Mouse).
   1803..1820    +  CDS            SET1 (fragment): solubility-enhancement tag derived from T7 phage gene 10B
   1828..1875    +  terminator     T7 terminator: transcription terminator for bacteriophage T7 RNA polymerase
   1912..2367    +  rep_origin     f1 ori (sequence partly withheld): f1 bacteriophage origin of replication; arrow indicates direction of (+) strand synthesis
   2482..3342    -  CDS            AmpR: β-lactamase; bla; confers resistance to ampicillin, carbenicillin, and related antibiotics
   3343..3435    -  promoter       AmpR promoter: bla
   3516..4104    +  rep_origin     ori: high-copy-number ColE1/pMB1/pBR322/pUC origin of replication
   4290..4429    -  misc_feature   bom: basis of mobility region from pBR322
   4531..4722    -  CDS            rop: Rop protein, which maintains plasmids at low copy number; rop
   4739..5119    +  CDS            YPB1_ECOLX: Protein predicted: Swiss-Prot protein existence level 4. From Escherichia coli.
   5181..5245    -  CDS            TcR (fragment): tetracycline efflux protein; tet; confers resistance to tetracycline
   5260..5281    -  protein_bind   CAP binding site: CAP binding activates transcription in the presence of cAMP. E. coli catabolite activator protein
   5294..6376    -  CDS            lacI: lac repressor; lacI; The lac repressor binds to the lac operator to inhibit transcription in E. coli. This inhibition can be relieved by adding lactose or isopropyl-β-D-thiogalactopyranoside (IPTG).
   6377..6454    -  promoter       lacI promoter: lacI
   6462..6741    -  CDS            TcR (fragment): tetracycline efflux protein; tet; confers resistance to tetracycline
