[The description below was written by a language model from this plasmid's Addgene catalogue record and pLannotate feature annotations shown in this document.]
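Description:
pET51b(+)_EGFP-LAMA-R59 (for ALFA-tag) is a bacterial expression plasmid of about 6.8 kb built on the Novagen pET51-b(+) backbone. It is maintained in E. coli through a ColE1/pBR322-type origin together with the rop gene and bom region, consistent with its listing as low copy, and is selected with ampicillin via the β-lactamase gene. An f1 origin is also present. Short tetracycline-resistance fragments and a predicted E. coli open reading frame in the annotation are remnants of the pBR322-derived backbone rather than functional parts.

The payload is a synthetic 1.7 kb open reading frame, inserted by Gibson cloning, under a T7 promoter with an adjacent lac operator and the T7 gene 10 ribosome binding site, and followed by the T7 terminator. The plasmid-borne lacI gene supplies repressor, so expression is IPTG-inducible in hosts that provide T7 RNA polymerase. The encoded protein begins with an N-terminal Strep-Tag II, followed by EGFP and then the LAMA-R59 module. In the feature table this module appears as an immunoglobulin heavy-chain variable-like fragment, two E. coli dihydrofolate reductase segments, and a second variable-domain-like fragment. This pattern is consistent with a DHFR domain, possibly rearranged, inserted into a nanobody scaffold; the mouse annotations are homology matches rather than a stated origin. The record lists a C-terminal 10xHis tag, which the automated annotation does not label explicitly; the short "SET1" hit near the end of the reading frame is probably a spurious match. According to the record, the construct is for producing an ALFA-tag-directed LAMA as an EGFP fusion, and it comes from work on chemogenetic control of nanobodies. The two affinity tags allow purification of the fluorescent protein.
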