Addgene plasmid #136627: pET51b(+)_EGFP-LAMA-R59 (for ALFA-tag)
Purpose: Plasmid encoding the bacterial expression of LAMA-R59 for ALFA-tag as an EGFP-fusion
Depositing lab: Kai Johnsson. Depositing organization: Max Planck Institute for Medical Research. Publication: Chemogenetic Control of Nanobodies. Farrants H, Tarnawski M, Muller TG, Otsuka S, Hiblot J, Koch B, Kueblbeck M, Krausslich HG, Ellenberg J, Johnsson K. Nat Methods. 2020 Feb 17. pii: 10.1038/s41592-020-0746-7. doi: 10.1038/s41592-020-0746-7. PubMed 32066961.
Backbone
  Vector backbone: pET51-b(+)
  Backbone manufacturer: Novagen
  Total vector size (bp): 6769
  Vector type: Bacterial Expression
Growth in bacteria
  Bacterial resistance: Ampicillin, 100 μg/mL
  Growth temperature: 37°C
  Growth strain: DH5alpha
  Copy number: Low Copy
Gene/Insert
  Gene/Insert name: EGFP-LAMA-R59
  Species: Synthetic
  Insert size (bp): 1707
  Promoter: T7
  Tag / fusion protein: Strep (N terminal on insert); Hisx10 (C terminal on insert)
  Cloning method: Gibson Cloning
  Sequencing primers: 5′ T7; 3′ RP
Terms and licenses: Academic/Nonprofit Terms; Industry Terms: Not Available to Industry
How to cite: pET51b(+)_EGFP-LAMA-R59 (for ALFA-tag) was a gift from Kai Johnsson (Addgene plasmid # 136627 ; http://n2t.net/addgene:136627 ; RRID:Addgene_136627)
